Addgene plasmid #10719: 1247 pCMVb p300 HA delta33
Depositing lab: William Sellers.
Backbone
  Vector backbone: CMVbeta
  Backbone manufacturer: not the same as the commercial CMVb
  Backbone size w/o insert (bp): 4800
  Vector type: Mammalian Expression
Growth in bacteria
  Bacterial resistance: Ampicillin, 100 μg/mL
  Growth temperature: 37°C
  Growth strain: Stbl3
  Copy number: High Copy
Gene/Insert
  Gene/Insert name: p300 delta33 (alt name: p300)
  Species: H. sapiens (human)
  Insert size (bp): 7700
  Mutation: Mutant does not bind to E1A. Amino acids 1737 to 1836 deleted.
  GenBank ID: U01877
  Entrez Gene: EP300 (a.k.a. KAT3B, MKHK2, RSTS2, p300)
  Tag / fusion protein: HA (C terminal on insert)
  Cloning method: Restriction Enzyme; 5′ cloning site NotI (not destroyed); 3′ cloning site HindIII (not destroyed)
  Sequencing primers: 5′ CMV Forward; 3′ M13 reverse
Terms and licenses: Academic/Nonprofit Terms; Industry Terms: Not Available to Industry
Depositor comments: see author's map for pCMVb p300 wt for map of empty pCMVb vector.
How to cite: 1247 pCMVb p300 HA delta33 was a gift from William Sellers (Addgene plasmid # 10719 ; http://n2t.net/addgene:10719 ; RRID:Addgene_10719)
