[The description below was written by a language model from this plasmid's Addgene catalogue record.]
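Description:
1247 pCMVb p300 HA delta33 is a mammalian expression plasmid carrying a deletion mutant of human p300 (EP300, also known as KAT3B), the large transcriptional coactivator and histone acetyltransferase. The backbone is a CMVbeta vector of about 4.8 kb that the record explicitly notes is not the same as the commercial pCMVb. The promoter is not listed as a separate field, but the vector name and the use of a CMV forward sequencing primer point to expression from the cytomegalovirus immediate-early promoter. The plasmid is maintained in bacteria as a high-copy construct under ampicillin selection. No mammalian selection marker is recorded, and no feature table is available to confirm the origin of replication, polyadenylation signal or other backbone elements.

The insert, about 7.7 kb, sits between NotI and HindIII sites that both remain intact, so it can be excised or transferred. It encodes p300 lacking amino acids 1737 to 1836, with an HA epitope tag fused to the C terminus for detection or immunoprecipitation with anti-HA antibodies. According to the record, this delta33 deletion abolishes binding to the adenoviral E1A oncoprotein. The construct is therefore suited to transfection experiments where an E1A-resistant or E1A-non-binding form of p300 is compared with the wild-type protein, for example to test whether an effect of E1A on transcription or cell growth depends on its interaction with p300. A companion wild-type pCMVb p300 plasmid exists, and the depositor refers to its map for the layout of the empty vector.
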