>Addgene plasmid #10719 | 1247 pCMVb p300 HA delta33 | addgene partial sequence | sequence record 17673 | CMV-F 5'-CGCAAATGGGCGGTAGGCGTG-3'
AGCTCGTTTAGTGAACCGTCAGATCGCCTGGAGACGCCATCCACGCTGTTTTGACCTCCATAGAAGACAC
CGGGACCGATCCAGCCTCCGGGGGATCGCGGCCGCTCTAGAACTAGTGGATCCCCCGGGCCGAAGAAGAG
ATTTCCTGAGGATTCTGGTTTTCCTCGCTTGTATCTCCGAAAGAATTAAAAATGGCCGAGAATGTGGTGG
AACCGGGGCCGCCTTCAGCCAAGCGGCCTAAACTCTCATCTCCGGCCCTCTCGGCGTCCGCCAGCGATGG
CACAGATTTTGGCTCTCTATTTGACTTGGAGCACGACTTACCAGATGAATTAATCAACTCTACAGAATTG
GGACTAACCAATGGTGGTGATATTAATCAGCTTCAGACAAGTCTTGGCATGGTACAAGATGCAGCTTCTA
AACATAAACAGCTGTCAGAATTGCTGCGATCTGGTAGTTCCCCTAACCTCAATATGGGAGTTGGTGGCCC
AGGTCAAGTCATGGCCAGCCAGGCCCAACAGAGCAGTCCTGGATTAGGTTTGATAAATAGCATGGTCAAA
AGCCCAATGACACAGGCAGGCTTGACTTCTCCCAACATGGGGATGGGCACTAGTGGACCAAATCAGGGTC
CTACGCAGTCAACAGGTATGATGAACAGT
